>Addgene plasmid #20228 | FRB-myc | addgene partial sequence | sequence record 26082 | BGH-rev 5'-TAGAAGGCACAGTCGAGG-3'
NNNNNNAACGGGCCTCTAGTCTACAGATCCTCTTCTGAGATGAGTTTTTGTTCCTTTGAGATTCGTCGGA
ACACATGATAATAGAGGTCCCAGGCTTGGAGGAGGTCCTTGACATTCCCTGATTTCATGTACTTCCTGCA
CCACTCTTGGGCCTCCATTAAATCTCGACCATAGGCCTGATTAAAGGATGTTTCCTTCAGAGTCTGGGGG
CCCCGTTCCATCATAGCATGCAAGGGCTCCAGCACCTCAAACATGCCTTTCACGTTCCTTTCCCCAAAGT
ACAAACGAGATGCCTCTTCCAGGCCTTCATGCCACATCTCATGCCAGAGGATTCTAGACTCGAGCGGCCG
CCACTGTGCTGGATATCTGCAGAATTCCACCACACTGGACTAGTGGATCCGAGCTCGGTACCAAGCTTAA
GTTTAAACGCTAGCCAGCTTGGGTCTCCCTATAGTGAGTCGTATTAATTTCGATAAGCCAGTAAGCAGTG
GGTTCTCTAGTTAGCCAGAGAGCTCTGCTTATATAGACCTCCCACCGTACACGCCTACCGCCCATTTGCG
TCAATGGGGCGGAGTTGTTACGACATTTTGGAAAGTCCCGTTGATTTTGGTGCCAAAACAAACTCCCATT
GACGTCAATGGGGTGGAGACTTGGAAATCCCCGTGAGTCAAACCGCTATCCACGCCCATTGATGTACTGC
CAAAACCGCATCACCATGGTAATAGCGATGACTAATACGTAGATGTACTGCCANTAGANAAAANNCCNAT
ANGGTCCNTNNNCNNGGCATNANNNNNNNGGGGGCCANNACCCGCANNNAGNNCNNNNANN
