[The description below was written by a language model from this plasmid's Addgene catalogue record.]
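Description:
FRB-myc is a mammalian expression plasmid built on the commercial pcDNA3.1/Zeo(+) backbone (about 5 kb without insert). It is propagated in E. coli as a high-copy plasmid under ampicillin selection, and the backbone's Zeocin marker allows selection of transfected mammalian cells. The record does not list the promoter or terminator explicitly, but the recommended sequencing primers (CMV forward and BGH reverse) are consistent with the standard pcDNA3.1 layout, in which the insert sits between the CMV immediate-early promoter and the bovine growth hormone polyadenylation signal.

The insert is a 312 bp fragment encoding FRB, the FKBP12-rapamycin binding domain of human mTOR, cloned between XbaI and AvrII sites that were both retained. It carries a T2098L point mutation and a C-terminal myc epitope tag for detection by immunoblotting or immunofluorescence. FRB associates with FKBP12 only in the presence of rapamycin, which makes it one half of a widely used chemically induced dimerization system. The T2098L substitution is generally known for letting FRB accept rapamycin analogues that bind poorly to endogenous mTOR, so dimerization can be triggered with less interference in normal mTOR signalling.

The associated publication concerns conditional control of glycosylation in eukaryotic cells using a biocompatible chemical inducer of dimerization, so this plasmid belongs to that dimerizer toolkit. Because the record describes only the tagged FRB domain with no further fusion partner, it probably serves as an FRB-only component or control, or as a source of the domain for building fusions, though the record does not state its exact role.
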