Addgene plasmid #20228: FRB-myc
Depositing lab: Carolyn Bertozzi. Depositing organization: University of California, Berkeley. Publication: Conditional glycosylation in eukaryotic cells using a biocompatible chemical inducer of dimerization. Czlapinski JL, Schelle MW, Miller LW, Laughlin ST, Kohler JJ, Cornish VW, Bertozzi CR. J Am Chem Soc. 2008 Oct 8. 130(40):13186-7. 10.1021/ja8037728 PubMed 18788807.
Backbone
  Vector backbone: pcDNA3.1/Zeo(+)
  Backbone manufacturer: Invitrogen
  Backbone size w/o insert (bp): 5000
  Vector type: Mammalian Expression
  Selectable markers: Zeocin
Growth in bacteria
  Bacterial resistance: Ampicillin, 100 μg/mL
  Growth temperature: 37°C
  Growth strain: DH5alpha
  Copy number: High Copy
Gene/Insert
  Gene/Insert name: FRB (alt name: mTOR domain)
  Species: H. sapiens (human)
  Insert size (bp): 312
  Mutation: T2098L point mutation
  Entrez Gene: MTOR (a.k.a. FRAP, FRAP1, FRAP2, RAFT1, RAPT1, SKS)
  Tag / fusion protein: myc (C terminal on insert)
  Cloning method: Restriction Enzyme; 5′ cloning site XbaI (not destroyed); 3′ cloning site AvrII (not destroyed)
  Sequencing primers: 5′ CMV-F; 3′ BGH reverse
Terms and licenses: Academic/Nonprofit Terms; Industry Terms: Not Available to Industry
How to cite: FRB-myc was a gift from Carolyn Bertozzi (Addgene plasmid # 20228 ; http://n2t.net/addgene:20228 ; RRID:Addgene_20228)
